Addgene plasmid #123076: pDONR223 LC3B2 G120A
Purpose: Gateway entry clone encoding human MAP1LC3B2 G120A
Depositing lab: Robin Ketteler. Depositing organization: University College London. Publication: Redundancy of human ATG4 protease isoforms in autophagy and LC3/GABARAP processing revealed in cells. Agrotis A, Pengo N, Burden JJ, Ketteler R. Autophagy. 2019 Jan 21. doi: 10.1080/15548627.2019.1569925. PubMed 30661429.
Backbone
  Vector backbone: pDONR223
  Backbone size w/o insert (bp): 2793
  Total vector size (bp): 3171
  Vector type: Gateway Entry Vector / Entry clone
Growth in bacteria
  Bacterial resistance: Spectinomycin, 50 μg/mL
  Growth temperature: 37°C
  Growth strain: DH5alpha
  Copy number: High Copy
Gene/Insert
  Gene/Insert name: Microtubule-associated proteins 1A/1B light chain 3 beta 2
  Species: H. sapiens (human)
  Insert size (bp): 378
  Mutation: Glycine 120 to Alanine
  GenBank ID: NM_001085481.1
  Entrez Gene: MAP1LC3B2 (a.k.a. ATG8G)
  Cloning method: Gateway Cloning
  Sequencing primers: 5′ M13 F; 3′ M13 R
Terms and licenses: Academic/Nonprofit Terms; Industry Terms: Not Available to Industry
How to cite: pDONR223 LC3B2 G120A was a gift from Robin Ketteler (Addgene plasmid # 123076 ; http://n2t.net/addgene:123076 ; RRID:Addgene_123076)
