[The description below was written by a language model from this plasmid's Addgene catalogue record and pLannotate feature annotations shown in this document.]
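Description:
pDONR223 LC3B2 G120A is a Gateway entry clone of about 3.2 kb built on the pDONR223 backbone, carrying the human MAP1LC3B2 coding sequence (microtubule-associated proteins 1A/1B light chain 3 beta 2, also called ATG8G) with glycine 120 changed to alanine. It is maintained in E. coli as a high-copy plasmid through a ColE1/pUC-type origin and is selected with spectinomycin via the aadA (SmR) aminoglycoside adenylyltransferase gene, which sits downstream of a class 1 integron Pc promoter fragment. The automated annotation also flags short fragments resembling an RSF origin, lacI, lacZα and a gentamicin resistance gene. These are partial matches in the backbone rather than functional elements.

The roughly 378 bp insert, annotated by similarity as LC3B, lies between attL1 and attL2 sites, so an LR Clonase reaction can transfer it directionally into any attR-containing destination vector for expression with a chosen promoter or tag. The entry clone has no eukaryotic promoter for the insert. rrnB T1 and T2 terminators upstream of attL1 insulate the cassette from read-through transcription, a T7 promoter lies just beyond attL2, and flanking M13 primer sites allow sequence verification.

In LC3/Atg8-family proteins, glycine 120 is the C-terminal residue exposed by ATG4 protease cleavage and then conjugated to phosphatidylethanolamine. G120A substitutions are generally used to block this processing and lipidation. In keeping with the associated study of ATG4 isoform redundancy and LC3/GABARAP processing, this clone most likely serves as a source for building non-processable LC3B2 control constructs for autophagy experiments, although the record itself states only that it is an entry clone encoding the mutant.
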