Features (pLannotate 1.2.2; 13 found; start..end, strand, type, name):
      1..121     +  rep_origin     RSF ori (fragment): Plasmids containing the RSF 1030 origin of replication can be propagated in E. coli cells that contain additional plasmids with compatible origins.
    123..215     +  CDS            lacI (fragment): lac repressor; lacI; The lac repressor binds to the lac operator to inhibit transcription in E. coli. This inhibition can be relieved by adding lactose or isopropyl-β-D-thiogalactopyranoside (IPTG).
    270..297     -  terminator     rrnB T2 terminator: transcription terminator T2 from the E. coli rrnB gene
    429..472     +  terminator     rrnB T1 terminator: Escherichia coli rrnB; transcription terminator T1 from the E. coli rrnB gene
    519..555     -  CDS            lacZα (fragment): LacZα fragment of β-galactosidase; lacZ fragment
    571..670     +  protein_bind   attL1: mutant version of attL; recombination site for the Gateway® LR reaction LR Clonase™
    673..1047    +  CDS            LC3B: human LC3 protein; MAP1LC3B; Atg8 family member found on autophagosomes
   1052..1151    -  protein_bind   attL2: mutant version of attL; recombination site for the Gateway® LR reaction LR Clonase™
   1169..1187    -  promoter       T7 promoter: promoter for bacteriophage T7 RNA polymerase
   1377..1400    +  promoter       Pc promoter (fragment): intI1 (promoter lies within the coding sequence); class 1 integron promoter
   1576..1632    +  CDS            GmR (fragment): gentamycin acetyltransferase; aacC1; confers resistance to gentamycin
   1639..2430    +  CDS            SmR: aminoglycoside adenylyltransferase (Murphy, 1985); aadA; confers resistance to spectinomycin and streptomycin
   2523..3111    +  rep_origin     ori: high-copy-number ColE1/pMB1/pBR322/pUC origin of replication
>Addgene plasmid #123076 | pDONR223 LC3B2 G120A | addgene full sequence | sequence record 244493 | Addgene NGS Result
TTCTTTCCTGCGTTATCCCCTGATTCTGTGGATAACCGTATTACCGCCTTTGAGTGAGCTGATACCGCTC
GCCGCAGCCGAACGACCGAGCGCAGCGAGTCAGTGAGCGAGGAAGCGGAAGAGCGCCCAATACGCAAACC
GCCTCTCCCCGCGCGTTGGCCGATTCATTAATGCAGCTGGCACGACAGGTTTCCCGACTGGAAAGCGGGC
AGTGAGCGCAACGCAATTAATACGCGTACCGCTAGCCAGGAAGAGTTTGTAGAAACGCAAAAAGGCCATC
CGTCAGGATGGCCTTCTGCTTAGTTTGATGCCTGGCAGTTTATGGCGGGCGTCCTGCCCGCCACCCTCCG
GGCCGTTGCTTCACAACGTTCAAATCCGCTCCCGGCGGATTTGTCCTACTCAGGAGAGCGTTCACCGACA
AACAACAGATAAAACGAAAGGCCCAGTCTTCCGACTGAGCCTTTCGTTTTATTTGATGCCTGGCAGTTCC
CTACTCTCGCGTTAACGCTAGCATGGATGTTTTCCCAGTCACGACGTTGTAAAACGACGGCCAGTCTTAA
GCTCGGGCCCCAAATAATGATTTTATTTTGACTGATAGTGACCTGTTCGTTGCAACAAATTGATGAGCAA
TGCTTTTTTATAATGCCAACTTTGTACAAAAAAGCAGGCTTAATGCCGTCGGAGAAGACCTTCAAGCAGC
GGCGCACCTTCGAACAAAGAGTAGAAGATGTCCGACTTATTCGAGAGCAGCATCCAACCAAAATCCCGGT
GATAATAGAACGATACAAGGGTGAGAAGCAGCTTCCTGTTCTGGATAAAACAAAGTTCCTTGTACCTGAC
CATGTCAACATGAGTGAGCTCATCAAGATAATTAGAAGGCGCTTACAGCTCAATGCTAATCAGGCCTTCT
TCCTGTTGGTGAACGGACACAGCATGGTCAGCGTCTCCACACCAATCTCAGAGGTGTATGAGAGTGAGAA
AGATGAAGATGGATTCCTGTACATGGTCTGTGCCTCCCAGGAGACGTTCGCGATGAAATTGTCAGTGTAA
TACCCAGCTTTCTTGTACAAAGTTGGCATTATAAGAAAGCATTGCTTATCAATTTGTTGCAACGAACAGG
TCACTATCAGTCAAAATAAAATCATTATTTGCCATCCAGCTGATATCCCCTATAGTGAGTCGTATTACAT
GGTCATAGCTGTTTCCTGGCAGCTCTGGCCCGTGTCTCAAAATCTCTGATGTTACATTGCACAAGATAAA
AATATATCATCATGCCTCCTCTAGACCAGCCAGGACAGAAATGCCTCGACTTCGCTGCTACCCAAGGTTG
CCGGGTGACGCACACCGTGGAAACGGATGAAGGCACGAACCCAGTGGACATAAGCCTGTTCGGTTCGTAA
GCTGTAATGCAAGTAGCGTATGCGCTCACGCAACTGGTCCAGAACCTTGACCGAACGCAGCGGTGGTAAC
GGCGCAGTGGCGGTTTTCATGGCTTGTTATGACTGTTTTTTTGGGGTACAGTCTATGCCTCGGGCATCCA
AGCAGCAAGCGCGTTACGCCGTGGGTCGATGTTTGATGTTATGGAGCAGCAACGATGTTACGCAGCAGGG
CAGTCGCCCTAAAACAAAGTTAAACATTATGAGGGAAGCGGTGATCGCCGAAGTATCGACTCAACTATCA
GAGGTAGTTGGCGTCATCGAGCGCCATCTCGAACCGACGTTGCTGGCCGTACATTTGTACGGCTCCGCAG
TGGATGGCGGCCTGAAGCCACACAGTGATATTGATTTGCTGGTTACGGTGACCGTAAGGCTTGATGAAAC
AACGCGGCGAGCTTTGATCAACGACCTTTTGGAAACTTCGGCTTCCCCTGGAGAGAGCGAGATTCTCCGC
GCTGTAGAAGTCACCATTGTTGTGCACGACGACATCATTCCGTGGCGTTATCCAGCTAAGCGCGAACTGC
AATTTGGAGAATGGCAGCGCAATGACATTCTTGCAGGTATCTTCGAGCCAGCCACGATCGACATTGATCT
GGCTATCTTGCTGACAAAAGCAAGAGAACATAGCGTTGCCTTGGTAGGTCCAGCGGCGGAGGAACTCTTT
GATCCGGTTCCTGAACAGGATCTATTTGAGGCGCTAAATGAAACCTTAACGCTATGGAACTCGCCGCCCG
ACTGGGCTGGCGATGAGCGAAATGTAGTGCTTACGTTGTCCCGCATTTGGTACAGCGCAGTAACCGGCAA
AATCGCGCCGAAGGATGTCGCTGCCGACTGGGCAATGGAGCGCCTGCCGGCCCAGTATCAGCCCGTCATA
CTTGAAGCTAGACAGGCTTATCTTGGACAAGAAGAAGATCGCTTGGCCTCGCGCGCAGATCAGTTGGAAG
AATTTGTCCACTACGTGAAAGGCGAGATCACCAAGGTAGTCGGCAAATAACCCTCGAGCCACCCATGACC
AAAATCCCTTAACGTGAGTTACGCGTCGTTCCACTGAGCGTCAGACCCCGTAGAAAAGATCAAAGGATCT
TCTTGAGATCCTTTTTTTCTGCGCGTAATCTGCTGCTTGCAAACAAAAAAACCACCGCTACCAGCGGTGG
TTTGTTTGCCGGATCAAGAGCTACCAACTCTTTTTCCGAAGGTAACTGGCTTCAGCAGAGCGCAGATACC
AAATACTGTTCTTCTAGTGTAGCCGTAGTTAGGCCACCACTTCAAGAACTCTGTAGCACCGCCTACATAC
CTCGCTCTGCTAATCCTGTTACCAGTGGCTGCTGCCAGTGGCGATAAGTCGTGTCTTACCGGGTTGGACT
CAAGACGATAGTTACCGGATAAGGCGCAGCGGTCGGGCTGAACGGGGGGTTCGTGCACACAGCCCAGCTT
GGAGCGAACGACCTACACCGAACTGAGATACCTACAGCGTGAGCTATGAGAAAGCGCCACGCTTCCCGAA
GGGAGAAAGGCGGACAGGTATCCGGTAAGCGGCAGGGTCGGAACAGGAGAGCGCACGAGGGAGCTTCCAG
GGGGAAACGCCTGGTATCTTTATAGTCCTGTCGGGTTTCGCCACCTCTGACTTGAGCGTCGATTTTTGTG
ATGCTCGTCAGGGGGGCGGAGCCTATGGAAAAACGCCAGCAACGCGGCCTTTTTACGGTTCCTGGCCTTT
TGCTGGCCTTTTGCTCACATG
